Addgene plasmid #65324: POT8-RFP
Purpose: receiving vector of standard transcription units(TUs) in YeastFab work, useful for further assembly
Depositing lab: Junbiao Dai. Depositing organization: Tsinghua University. Publication: YeastFab: the design and construction of standard biological parts for metabolic engineering in Saccharomyces cerevisiae. Guo Y, Dong J, Zhou T, Auxillos J, Li T, Zhang W, Wang L, Shen Y, Luo Y, Zheng Y, Lin J, Chen GQ, Wu Q, Cai Y, Dai J. Nucleic Acids Res. 2015 May 8. pii: gkv464. 10.1093/nar/gkv464 PubMed 25956650.
Backbone
  Vector backbone: pRS416
  Backbone manufacturer: Agilent Technologies
  Vector type: Synthetic Biology
Growth in bacteria
  Bacterial resistance: Ampicillin, 100 μg/mL
  Growth temperature: 37°C
  Growth strain: DH5alpha
  Copy number: High Copy
Gene/Insert
  Gene/Insert name: RFP
  Insert size (bp): 1130
  Cloning method: Unknown
  Sequencing primers: 5′ M13-F20; 3′ M13 Reverse
Terms and licenses: Academic/Nonprofit Terms; Industry Terms: Not Available to Industry
Depositor comments: the RFP gene was used for screening positive transformants(original plasmids would appear red due to expression of RFP, when RFP was replaced by desired inserts, the colony was white)
How to cite: POT8-RFP was a gift from Junbiao Dai (Addgene plasmid # 65324 ; http://n2t.net/addgene:65324 ; RRID:Addgene_65324)
