[The description below was written by a language model from this plasmid's Addgene catalogue record and pLannotate feature annotations shown in this document.]
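Description:
POT8-RFP is a synthetic-biology acceptor plasmid from the YeastFab system, built on the pRS416 yeast–E. coli shuttle backbone and intended to receive standard transcription units (TUs) for Saccharomyces cerevisiae, which can then be carried forward into further assembly steps. In E. coli it replicates from a high-copy ColE1/pUC-type origin and is selected with ampicillin through the bla gene. An f1 origin inherited from the backbone is also present. In yeast, the CEN6/ARS element allows stable, centromeric maintenance, and the URA3 gene with its own promoter provides selection in uracil auxotrophs and counterselection with 5-fluoroorotic acid.

The roughly 1.1 kb insert sits in what remains of the pBluescript-type cloning region, flanked by the T3 and T7 promoters and by fragments of the original polylinker. It is a bacterial reporter cassette: a lac promoter with its CAP binding site and operator drives the monomeric red fluorescent protein mRFP1, followed by the rrnB T1 terminator. A second copy of the lac regulatory region, belonging to the backbone's lacZα context, lies just upstream. The cassette works as a visual dropout marker. Colonies carrying the unmodified vector turn red because RFP is expressed, whereas colonies in which the RFP cassette has been replaced by the desired insert are white, so correct clones can be picked by colour. The record does not state the cloning method or the specific restriction sites used for replacement, and no yeast promoter or terminator for a payload is annotated, consistent with those parts arriving with the incoming TU.
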