Features (pLannotate 1.2.2; 25 found; start..end, strand, type, name):
     64..567     -  misc_feature   CEN/ARS: S. cerevisiae CEN6 centromere fused to an autonomously replicating sequence
    604..708     +  promoter       AmpR promoter: bla
    709..1569    +  CDS            AmpR: β-lactamase; bla; confers resistance to ampicillin, carbenicillin, and related antibiotics
   1740..2328    +  rep_origin     ori: high-copy-number ColE1/pMB1/pBR322/pUC origin of replication
   2511..2603    +  CDS            lacI (fragment): lac repressor; lacI; The lac repressor binds to the lac operator to inhibit transcription in E. coli. This inhibition can be relieved by adding lactose or isopropyl-β-D-thiogalactopyranoside (IPTG).
   2616..2637    +  protein_bind   CAP binding site: CAP binding activates transcription in the presence of cAMP. E. coli catabolite activator protein
   2652..2682    +  promoter       lac promoter: promoter for the E. coli lac operon
   2690..2706    +  protein_bind   lac operator: The lac repressor binds to the lac operator to inhibit transcription in E. coli. This inhibition can be relieved by adding lactose or isopropyl-β-D-thiogalactopyranoside (IPTG). lac repressor encoded by lacI
   2751..2769    +  promoter       T3 promoter: promoter for bacteriophage T3 RNA polymerase
   2782..2805    +  misc_feature   MCS (fragment): pBluescript multiple cloning site
   2868..2955    +  CDS            lacI (fragment): lac repressor; lacI; The lac repressor binds to the lac operator to inhibit transcription in E. coli. This inhibition can be relieved by adding lactose or isopropyl-β-D-thiogalactopyranoside (IPTG).
   2968..2989    +  protein_bind   CAP binding site: CAP binding activates transcription in the presence of cAMP. E. coli catabolite activator protein
   3004..3034    +  promoter       lac promoter: promoter for the E. coli lac operon
   3042..3058    +  protein_bind   lac operator: The lac repressor binds to the lac operator to inhibit transcription in E. coli. This inhibition can be relieved by adding lactose or isopropyl-β-D-thiogalactopyranoside (IPTG). lac repressor encoded by lacI
   3094..3768    +  CDS            mRFP1: mRFP1 is a basic (constitutively fluorescent) red fluorescent protein published in 2002, derived from Discosoma sp.. It is reported to be a somewhat slowly-maturing monomer with low acid sensitivity.
   3816..3887    +  terminator     rrnB T1 terminator: transcription terminator T1 from the E. coli rrnB gene
   3958..3978    +  misc_feature   MCS (fragment): pBluescript multiple cloning site
   3987..4005    -  promoter       T7 promoter: promoter for bacteriophage T7 RNA polymerase
   4013..4168    +  CDS            lacZα (fragment): LacZα fragment of β-galactosidase; lacZ fragment
   4176..4631    +  rep_origin     f1 ori (sequence partly withheld): f1 bacteriophage origin of replication; arrow indicates direction of (+) strand synthesis
   4632..4683    -  misc_feature   bom (fragment): basis of mobility region from pBR322
   4762..5565    -  CDS            URA3: orotidine-5'-phosphate decarboxylase, required for uracil biosynthesis; S. cerevisiae URA3; yeast auxotrophic marker, counterselectable with 5-fluoroorotic acid (5-FOA)
   5566..5781    -  promoter       URA3 promoter: S. cerevisiae URA3
   5796..5845    -  misc_feature   bom (fragment): basis of mobility region from pBR322
   5947..5982    -  CDS            rop (fragment): Rop protein, which maintains plasmids at low copy number; rop
>Addgene plasmid #65324 | POT8-RFP | depositor full sequence | sequence record 138717 | POT8-RFP sequence 5987 bps
AGGGCCTCGTGATACGCCTATTTTTATAGGTTAATGTCATGATAATAATGGTTTCTTAGGACGGATCGCT
TGCCTGTAACTTACACGCGCCTCGTATCTTTTAATGATGGAATAATTTGGGAATTTACTCTGTGTTTATT
TATTTTTATGTTTTGTATTTGGATTTTAGAAAGTAAATAAAGAAGGTAGAAGAGTTACGGAATGAAGAAA
AAAAAATAAACAAAGGTTTAAAAAATTTCAACAAAAAGCGTACTTTACATATATATTTATTAGACAAGAA
AAGCAGATTAAATAGATATACATTCGATTAACGATAAGTAAAATGTAAAATCACAGGATTTTCGTGTGTG
GTCTTCTACACAGACAAGATGAAACAATTCGGCATTAATACCTGAGAGCAGGAAGAGCAAGATAAAAGGT
AGTATTTGTTGGCGATCCCCCTAGAGTCTTTTACATCTTCGGAAAACAAAAACTATTTTTTCTTTAATTT
CTTTTTTTACTTTCTATTTTTAATTTATATATTTATATTAAAAAATTTAAATTATAATTATTTTTATAGC
ACGTGATGAAAAGGACCCAGGTGGCACTTTTCGGGGAAATGTGCGCGGAACCCCTATTTGTTTATTTTTC
TAAATACATTCAAATATGTATCCGCTCATGAGACAATAACCCTGATAAATGCTTCAATAATATTGAAAAA
GGAAGAGTATGAGTATTCAACATTTCCGTGTCGCCCTTATTCCCTTTTTTGCGGCATTTTGCCTTCCTGT
TTTTGCTCACCCAGAAACGCTGGTGAAAGTAAAAGATGCTGAAGATCAGTTGGGTGCACGAGTGGGTTAC
ATCGAACTGGATCTCAACAGCGGTAAGATCCTTGAGAGTTTTCGCCCCGAAGAACGTTTTCCAATGATGA
GCACTTTTAAAGTTCTGCTATGTGGCGCGGTATTATCCCGTATTGACGCCGGGCAAGAGCAACTCGGTCG
CCGCATACACTATTCTCAGAATGACTTGGTTGAGTACTCACCAGTCACAGAAAAGCATCTTACGGATGGC
ATGACAGTAAGAGAATTATGCAGTGCTGCCATAACCATGAGTGATAACACTGCGGCCAACTTACTTCTGA
CAACGATCGGAGGACCGAAGGAGCTAACCGCTTTTTTGCACAACATGGGGGATCATGTAACTCGCCTTGA
TCGTTGGGAACCGGAGCTGAATGAAGCCATACCAAACGACGAGCGTGACACCACGATGCCTGTAGCAATG
GCAACAACGTTGCGCAAACTATTAACTGGCGAACTACTTACTCTAGCTTCCCGGCAACAATTAATAGACT
GGATGGAGGCGGATAAAGTTGCAGGACCACTTCTGCGCTCGGCCCTTCCGGCTGGCTGGTTTATTGCTGA
TAAATCTGGAGCCGGTGAGCGTGGTAGTCGCGGTATCATTGCAGCACTGGGGCCAGATGGTAAGCCCTCC
CGTATCGTAGTTATCTACACGACGGGGAGTCAGGCAACTATGGATGAACGAAATAGACAGATCGCTGAGA
TAGGTGCCTCACTGATTAAGCATTGGTAACTGTCAGACCAAGTTTACTCATATATACTTTAGATTGATTT
AAAACTTCATTTTTAATTTAAAAGGATCTAGGTGAAGATCCTTTTTGATAATCTCATGACCAAAATCCCT
TAACGTGAGTTTTCGTTCCACTGAGCGTCAGACCCCGTAGAAAAGATCAAAGGATCTTCTTGAGATCCTT
TTTTTCTGCGCGTAATCTGCTGCTTGCAAACAAAAAAACCACCGCTACCAGCGGTGGTTTGTTTGCCGGA
TCAAGAGCTACCAACTCTTTTTCCGAAGGTAACTGGCTTCAGCAGAGCGCAGATACCAAATACTGTCCTT
CTAGTGTAGCCGTAGTTAGGCCACCACTTCAAGAACTCTGTAGCACCGCCTACATACCTCGCTCTGCTAA
TCCTGTTACCAGTGGCTGCTGCCAGTGGCGATAAGTCGTGTCTTACCGGGTTGGACTCAAGACGATAGTT
ACCGGATAAGGCGCAGCGGTCGGGCTGAACGGGGGGTTCGTGCACACAGCCCAGCTTGGAGCGAACGACC
TACACCGAACTGAGATACCTACAGCGTGAGCTATGAGAAAGCGCCACGCTTCCCGAAGGGAGAAAGGCGG
ACAGGTATCCGGTAAGCGGCAGGGTCGGAACAGGAGAGCGCACGAGGGAGCTTCCAGGGGGAAACGCCTG
GTATCTTTATAGTCCTGTCGGGTTTCGCCACCTCTGACTTGAGCGTCGATTTTTGTGATGCTCGTCAGGG
GGGCGGAGCCTATGGAAAAACGCCAGCAACGCGGCCTTTTTACGGTTCCTGGCCTTTTGCTGGCCTTTTG
CTCACATGTTCTTTCCTGCGTTATCCCCTGATTCTGTGGATAACCGTATTACCGCCTTTGAGTGAGCTGA
TACCGCTCGCCGCAGCCGAACGACCGAGCGCAGCGAGTCAGTGAGCGAGGAAGCGGAAGAGCGCCCAATA
CGCAAACCGCCTCTCCCCGCGCGTTGGCCGATTCATTAATGCAGCTGGCACGACAGGTTTCCCGACTGGA
AAGCGGGCAGTGAGCGCAACGCAATTAATGTGAGTTACCTCACTCATTAGGCACCCCAGGCTTTACACTT
TATGCTTCCGGCTCCTATGTTGTGTGGAATTGTGAGCGGATAACAATTTCACACAGGAAACAGCTATGAC
CATGATTACGCCAAGCGCGCAATTAACCCTCACTAAAGGGAACAAAAGCTGGAGCTCCACCGCGGTGGCG
GCCGCGAATTCCCCGGGTCTAGAGGTCTCGGTTGGCAGTGACTCGGTCTCTCACTGGCTAGAGACGGCAA
TACGCAAACCGCCTCTAGCCGCGCGTTGGCCGATTCATTAATGCAGCTGGCACGACAGGTTTCCCGACTG
GAAAGCGGGCAGTGAGCGCAACGCAATTAATGTGAGTTAGCTCACTCATTAGGCACCCCAGGCTTTACAC
TTTATGCTTCCGGCTCGTATGTTGTGTGGAATTGTGAGCGGATAACAATTTCACACATACTAGAGAAAGA
GGAGAAATACTAGATGGCTTCCTCCGAAGACGTTATCAAAGAGTTCATGCGTTTCAAAGTTCGTATGGAA
GGTTCCGTTAACGGTCACGAGTTCGAAATCGAAGGTGAAGGTGAAGGTCGTCCGTACGAAGGTACCCAGA
CCGCTAAACTGAAAGTTACCAAAGGTGGTCCGCTGCCGTTCGCTTGGGACATCCTGTCCCCGCAGTTCCA
GTACGGTTCCAAAGCTTACGTTAAACACCCGGCTGACATCCCGGACTACCTGAAGCTGTCCTTCCCGGAA
GGTTTCAAATGGGAACGTGTTATGAACTTCGAAGACGGTGGTGTTGTTACCGTTACCCAGGACTCCTCCC
TGCAAGACGGTGAGTTCATCTACAAAGTTAAACTGCGTGGTACCAACTTCCCGTCCGACGGTCCGGTTAT
GCAGAAAAAAACCATGGGTTGGGAAGCTTCCACCGAACGTATGTACCCGGAAGACGGTGCTCTGAAAGGT
GAAATCAAAATGCGTCTGAAACTGAAAGACGGTGGTCACTACGACGCTGAAGTTAAAACCACCTACATGG
CTAAAAAACCGGTTCAGCTGCCGGGTGCTTACAAAACCGACATCAAACTGGACATCACCTCCCACAACGA
AGACTACACCATCGTTGAACAGTACGAACGTGCTGAAGGTCGTCACTCCACCGGTGCTTAATAACGCTGA
TAGTGCTAGTGTAGATCGCTACTAGAGCCAGGCATCAAATAAAACGAAAGGCTCAGTCGAAAGACTGGGC
CTTTCGTTTTATCTGTTGTTTGTCGGTGAACGCTCTCTACTAGAGCGTCTCACCTCGTCGAGAGACCCAA
GACACTGCGGATCGAGACCACTAGTACCGGTCTGCAGCTCGAGGGGGGGCCCGGTACCCAATTCGCCCTA
TAGTGAGTCGTATTACGCGCGCTCACTGGCCGTCGTTTTACAACGTCGTGACTGGGAAAACCCTGGCGTT
ACCCAACTTAATCGCCTTGCAGCACATCCCCCTTTCGCCAGCTGGCGTAATAGCGAAGAGGCCCGCACCG
ATCGCCCTTCCCAACAGTTGCGCAGCCTGAATGGCGAATGGCGCG
[124 nt withheld, positions 4176-4299]
C
[91 nt withheld, positions 4301-4391]
A
[49 nt withheld, positions 4393-4441]
CCTTTGACGTTGGAGTCCACGTTCTTT
[37 nt withheld, positions 4469-4505]
ACCCTATCTCGGTCTATTCTTTTGATTTATAAGGGATTTTGCCGATTTCGGCCTATTGGTTAAAAAATGA
GCTGATTTAACAAAAATTTAACGCGAATTTTAACAAAATATTAACGTTTACAATTTCCTGATGCGGTATT
TTCTCCTTACGCATCTGTGCGGTATTTCACACCGCATAGGGTAATAACTGATATAATTAAATTGAAGCTC
TAATTTGTGAGTTTAGTATACATGCATTTACTTATAATACAGTTTTTTAGTTTTGCTGGCCGCATCTTCT
CAAATATGCTTCCCAGCCTGCTTTTCTGTAACGTTCACCCTCTACCTTAGCATCCCTTCCCTTTGCAAAT
AGTCCTCTTCCAACAATAATAATGTCAGATCCTGTAGACACCACATCATCCACGGTTCTATACTGTTGAC
CCAATGCGTCACCCTTGTCATCTAAACCCACACCGGGTGTCATAATCAACCAATCGTAACCTTCATCTCT
TCCACCCATGTCTCTTTGAGCAATAAAGCCGATAACAAAATCTTTGTCGCTCTTCGCAATGTCAACAGTA
CCCTTAGTATATTCTCCAGTAGATAGGGAGCCCTTGCATGACAATTCTGCTAACATCAAAAGGCCTCTAG
GTTCCTTTGTTACTTCTTCTGCCGCCTGCTTCAAACCGCTAACAATACCTGGGCCCACCACACCGTGTGC
ATTCGTAATGTCTGCCCATTCTGCTATTCTGTATACACCCGCAGAGTACTGCAATTTGACTGTATTACCA
ATGTCAGCAAATTTTCTGTCTTCGAAGAGTAAAAAATTGTACTTGGCGGATAATGCCTTTAGCGGCTTAA
CTGTGCCCTCCATGGAAAAATCAGTCAAGATATCCACATGTGTTTTTAGTAAACAAATTTTGGGACCTAA
TGCTTCAACTAACTCCAGTAATTCCTTGGTGGTACGAACATCCAATGAAGCACACAAGTTTGTTTGCTTT
TCGTGCATGATATTAAATAGCTTGGCAGCAACAGGACTAGGATGAGTAGCAGCACGTTCCTTATATGTAG
CTTTCGACATGATTTATCTTCGTTTCCTGCAGGTTTTTGTTCTGTGCAGTTGGGTTAAGAATACTGGGCA
ATTTCATGTTTCTTCAACACTACATATGCGTATATATACCAATCTAAGTCTGTGCTCCTTCCTTCGTTCT
TCCTTCTGTTCGGAGATTACCGAATCAAAAAAATTTCAAAGAAACCGAAATCAAAAAAAAGAATAAAAAA
AAAATGATGAATTGAATTGAAAAGCTGTGGTATGGTGCACTCTCAGTACAATCTGCTCTGATGCCGCATA
GTTAAGCCAGCCCCGACACCCGCCAACACCCGCTGACGCGCCCTGACGGGCTTGTCTGCTCCCGGCATCC
GCTTACAGACAAGCTGTGACAATCTCCGGGAGCTGCATGTGTCAGAGGTTTTCACCGTCATCACCGAAAC
GCGCGAGATTAA
