>Addgene plasmid #65324 | POT8-RFP | addgene partial sequence | sequence record 138578 | M13-F20 5'-TGTAAAACGACGGCCAGT-3'
CCCTCGAGCTGCAGACCGGTACTAGTGGTCTCGATCCGCAGTGTCTTGGGTCTCTCGACGAGGTGAGACG
CTCTAGTAGAGAGCGTTCACCGACAAACAACAGATAAAACGAAAGGCCCAGTCTTTCGACTGAGCCTTTC
GTTTTATTTGATGCCTGGCTCTAGTAGCGATCTACACTAGCACTATCAGCGTTATTAAGCACCGGTGGAG
TGACGACCTTCAGCACGTTCGTACTGTTCAACGATGGTGTAGTCTTCGTTGTGGGAGGTGATGTCCAGTT
TGATGTCGGTTTTGTAAGCACCCGGCAGCTGAACCGGTTTTTTAGCCATGTAGGTGGTTTTAACTTCAGC
GTCGTAGTGACCACCGTCTTTCAGTTTCAGACGCATTTTGATTTCACCTTTCAGAGCACCGTCTTCCGGG
TACATACGTTCGGTGGAAGCTTCCCAACCCATGGTTTTTTTCTGCATAACCGGACCGTCGGACGGGAAGT
TGGTACCACGCAGTTTAACTTTGTAGATGAACTCACCGTCTTGCAGGGAGGAGTCCTGGGTAACGGTAAC
AACACCACCGTCTTCGAAGTTCATAACACGTTCCCATTTGAAACCTTCCGGGAAGGACAGTTTCAGGTAG
TCCGGGATGTCAGCCGGGTGTTTAACGTAAGCTTTGGAACCGTACTGGAACTGCGGGGACAGGATGTCCC
AAGCGAACGGCAGCGGACCACCTTTGGTAACTTTCAGTTTAGCGGTCTGGGTACCTTCGTACGGACGACC
TTCACCTTCACCTTCGATT
