>Addgene plasmid #65324 | POT8-RFP | addgene partial sequence | sequence record 138716 | M13-Rev 5'-CAGGAAACAGCTATGACC-3'
AAGCTGGAGCTCCACCGCGGTGGCGGCCGCGAATTCCCCGGGTCTAGAGGTCTCGGTTGGCAGTGACTCG
GTCTCTCACTGGCTAGAGACGGCAATACGCAAACCGCCTCTAGCCGCGCGTTGGCCGATTCATTAATGCA
GCTGGCACGACAGGTTTCCCGACTGGAAAGCGGGCAGTGAGCGCAACGCAATTAATGTGAGTTAGCTCAC
TCATTAGGCACCCCAGGCTTTACACTTTATGCTTCCGGCTCGTATGTTGTGTGGAATTGTGAGCGGATAA
CAATTTCACACATACTAGAGAAAGAGGAGAAATACTAGATGGCTTCCTCCGAAGACGTTATCAAAGAGTT
CATGCGTTTCAAAGTTCGTATGGAAGGTTCCGTTAACGGTCACGAGTTCGAAATCGAAGGTGAAGGTGAA
GGTCGTCCGTACGAAGGTACCCAGACCGCTAAACTGAAAGTTACCAAAGGTGGTCCGCTGCCGTTCGCTT
GGGACATCCTGTCCCCGCAGTTCCAGTACGGTTCCAAAGCTTACGTTAAACACCCGGCTGACATCCCGGA
CTACCTGAAGCTGTCCTTCCCGGAAGGTTTCAAATGGGAACGTGTTATGAACTTCGAAGACGGTGGTGTT
GTTACCGTTACCCAGGACTCCTCCCTGCAAGACGGTGAGTTCATCTACAAAGTTAAACTGCGTGGTACCA
ACTTCCCGTCCGACGGTCCGGTTATGCAGAAA
